>Addgene plasmid #210938 | pFBD-BirA_EIF2A:1-427 | addgene full sequence | sequence record 424569 | Addgene NGS Result
G
[124 nt withheld, positions 2-125]
C
[91 nt withheld, positions 127-217]
A
[49 nt withheld, positions 219-267]
CCTTTGACGTTGGAGTCCACGTTCTT
[37 nt withheld, positions 294-330]
ACCCTATCTCGGTCTATTCTTTTGATTTATAAGGGATTTTGCCGATTTCGGCCTATTGGTTAAAAAATGA
GCTGATTTAACAAAAATTTAACGCGAATTTTAACAAAATATTAACGCTTACAATTTAGGTGGCACTTTTC
GGGGAAATGTGCGCGGAACCCCTATTTGTTTATTTTTCTAAATACATTCAAATATGTATCCGCTCATGAG
ACAATAACCCTGATAAATGCTTCAATAATATTGAAAAAGGAAGAGTATGAGTATTCAACATTTCCGTGTC
GCCCTTATTCCCTTTTTTGCGGCATTTTGCCTTCCTGTTTTTGCTCACCCAGAAACGCTGGTGAAAGTAA
AAGATGCTGAAGATCAGTTGGGTGCACGAGTGGGTTACATCGAACTGGATCTCAACAGCGGTAAGATCCT
TGAGAGTTTTCGCCCCGAAGAACGTTTTCCAATGATGAGCACTTTTAAAGTTCTGCTATGTGGCGCGGTA
TTATCCCGTATTGACGCCGGGCAAGAGCAACTCGGTCGCCGCATACACTATTCTCAGAATGACTTGGTTG
AGTACTCACCAGTCACAGAAAAGCATCTTACGGATGGCATGACAGTAAGAGAATTATGCAGTGCTGCCAT
AACCATGAGTGATAACACTGCGGCCAACTTACTTCTGACAACGATCGGAGGACCGAAGGAGCTAACCGCT
TTTTTGCACAACATGGGGGATCATGTAACTCGCCTTGATCGTTGGGAACCGGAGCTGAATGAAGCCATAC
CAAACGACGAGCGTGACACCACGATGCCTGTAGCAATGGCAACAACGTTGCGCAAACTATTAACTGGCGA
ACTACTTACTCTAGCTTCCCGGCAACAATTAATAGACTGGATGGAGGCGGATAAAGTTGCAGGACCACTT
CTGCGCTCGGCCCTTCCGGCTGGCTGGTTTATTGCTGATAAATCTGGAGCCGGTGAGCGTGGGTCTCGCG
GTATCATTGCAGCACTGGGGCCAGATGGTAAGCCCTCCCGTATCGTAGTTATCTACACGACGGGGAGTCA
GGCAACTATGGATGAACGAAATAGACAGATCGCTGAGATAGGTGCCTCACTGATTAAGCATTGGTAACTG
TCAGACCAAGTTTACTCATATATACTTTAGATTGATTTAAAACTTCATTTTTAATTTAAAAGGATCTAGG
TGAAGATCCTTTTTGATAATCTCATGACCAAAATCCCTTAACGTGAGTTTTCGTTCCACTGAGCGTCAGA
CCCCGTAGAAAAGATCAAAGGATCTTCTTGAGATCCTTTTTTTCTGCGCGTAATCTGCTGCTTGCAAACA
AAAAAACCACCGCTACCAGCGGTGGTTTGTTTGCCGGATCAAGAGCTACCAACTCTTTTTCCGAAGGTAA
CTGGCTTCAGCAGAGCGCAGATACCAAATACTGTTCTTCTAGTGTAGCCGTAGTTAGGCCACCACTTCAA
GAACTCTGTAGCACCGCCTACATACCTCGCTCTGCTAATCCTGTTACCAGTGGCTGCTGCCAGTGGCGAT
AAGTCGTGTCTTACCGGGTTGGACTCAAGACGATAGTTACCGGATAAGGCGCAGCGGTCGGGCTGAACGG
GGGGTTCGTGCACACAGCCCAGCTTGGAGCGAACGACCTACACCGAACTGAGATACCTACAGCGTGAGCT
ATGAGAAAGCGCCACGCTTCCCGAAGGGAGAAAGGCGGACAGGTATCCGGTAAGCGGCAGGGTCGGAACA
GGAGAGCGCACGAGGGAGCTTCCAGGGGGAAACGCCTGGTATCTTTATAGTCCTGTCGGGTTTCGCCACC
TCTGACTTGAGCGTCGATTTTTGTGATGCTCGTCAGGGGGGCGGAGCCTATGGAAAAACGCCAGCAACGC
GGCCTTTTTACGGTTCCTGGCCTTTTGCTGGCCTTTTGCTCACATGTTCTTTCCTGCGTTATCCCCTGAT
TCTGTGGATAACCGTATTACCGCCTTTGAGTGAGCTGATACCGCTCGCCGCAGCCGAACGACCGAGCGCA
GCGAGTCAGTGAGCGAGGAAGCGGAAGAGCGCCTGATGCGGTATTTTCTCCTTACGCATCTGTGCGGTAT
TTCACACCGCATAGACCAGCCGCGTAACCTGGCAAAATCGGTTACGGTTGAGTAATAAATGGATGCCCTG
CGTAAGCGGGTGTGGGCGGACAATAAAGTCTTAAACTGAACAAAATAGATCTAAACTATGACAATAAAGT
CTTAAACTAGACAGAATAGTTGTAAACTGAAATCAGTCCAGTTATGCTGTGAAAAAGCATACTGGACTTT
TGTTATGGCTAAAGCAAACTCTTCATTTTCTGAAGTGCAAATTGCCCGTCGTATTAAAGAGGGGCGTGGC
CAAGGGCATGGTAAAGACTATATTCGCGGCGTTGTGACAATTTACCGAACAACTCCGCGGCCGGGAAGCC
GATCTCGGCTTGAACGAATTGTTAGGTGGCGGTACTTGGGTCGATATCAAAGTGCATCACTTCTTCCCGT
ATGCCCAACTTTGTATAGAGAGCCACTGCGGGATCGTCACCGTAATCTGCTTGCACGTAGATCACATAAG
CACCAAGCGCGTTGGCCTCATGCTTGAGGAGATTGATGAGCGCGGTGGCAATGCCCTGCCTCCGGTGCTC
GCCGGAGACTGCGAGATCATAGATATAGATCTCACTACGCGGCTGCTCAAACTTGGGCAGAACGTAAGCC
GCGAGAGCGCCAACAACCGCTTCTTGGTCGAAGGCAGCAAGCGCGATGAATGTCTTACTACGGAGCAAGT
TCCCGAGGTAATCGGAGTCCGGCTGATGTTGGGAGTAGGTGGCTACGTCTCCGAACTCACGACCGAAAAG
ATCAAGAGCAGCCCGCATGGATTTGACTTGGTCAGGGCCGAGCCTACATGTGCGAATGATGCCCATACTT
GAGCCACCTAACTTTGTTTTAGGGCGACTGCCCTGCTGCGTAACATCGTTGCTGCTCCATAACATCAAAC
ATCGACCCACGGCGTAACGCGCTTGCTGCTTGGATGCCCGAGGCATAGACTGTACAAAAAAACAGTCATA
ACAAGCCATGAAAACCGCCACTGCGCCGTTACCACCGCTGCGTTCGGTCAAGGTTCTGGACCAGTTGCGT
GAGCGCATACGCTACTTGCATTACAGTTTACGAACCGAACAGGCTTATGTCAACTGGGTTCGTGCCTTCA
TCCGTTTCCACGGTGTGCGTCACCCGGCAACCTTGGGCAGCAGCGAAGTCGAGGCATTTCTGTCCTGGCT
GGCGAACGAGCGCAAGGTTTCGGTCTCCACGCATCGTCAGGCATTGGCGGCCTTGCTGTTCTTCTACGGC
AAGGTGCTGTGCACGGATCTGCCCTTGCTTCAGGAGATCGGTAGACCTCGGCCGTCGCGGCGCTTGCCGG
TGGTGCTGACCCCGGATGAAGTGGTTCGCATCCTCGGTTTTCTGGAAGGCGAGCATCGTTTGTTCGCCCA
GGACTCTAGCTATAGTTCTAGTGGTTGGCTACGTACCCGTAGTGGCTATGGCAGGGCTTGCCGCCCCGAC
GTTGGCTGCGAGCCCTGGGCCTTCACCCGAACTTGGGGGTTGGGGTGGGGAAAAGGAAGAAACGCGGGCG
TATTGGTCCCAATGGGGTCTCGGTGGGGTATCGACAGAGTGCCAGCCCTGGGACCGAACCCCGCGTTTAT
GAACAAACGACCCAACACCCGTGCGTTTTATTCTGTCTTTTTATTGCCGTCATAGCGCGGGTTCCTTCCG
GTATTGTCTCCTTCCGTGTTTCAGTTAGCCTCCCCCATCTCCCGGTACTTCATTTTTCTGCACTACGCAG
GGATATTTCACCGCCCATCCAGGGTTTTATTATTCCATCCTGCTCAAGTAATAAAGCCCCCTGTTTGTCT
ATTCCGCGTGAAATGCCAAATATTTCTTTATCACCAATGATAAGTTTCACTGGGCGATTAATAAAATTAT
CCAGCTTTTCCCAGCGCGACAGATAAGGTGCCAATCCTTCTTGTTCGAAGAGTTCCAACGCAGCACGTAA
TTCACGTATTAGCATGGCCGCCAACGTATTACGATCGAGATTGATCCCCGCTTCCTGCAGCGTGATCCAC
CCCTGATTAACGACACTCTCTTCAACACGGCGCATTGCCATGTTGATCCCGGCTCCAATGACTATTTGCG
CCGCATCGCCAGTTTTGCCAGTCAGCTCCACCAGAATGCCTGCCAGCTTGCGATCCTGCAGATAGAGGTC
ATTAGGCCATTTAACACGAACTTTATCTGCACCCAGCTTGCGTAATACTTCCGCCATCACGATACCGATA
ACCAGACTTAAACCAATCGCCGCCGCCGGGCCTTGTTCCAGACGCCAGAACATCGACAAATATAAGTTTG
CGCCAAAAGGCGAAAACCATTTCCGACCCCGGCGACCACGGCCAGCCTGCTGGTATTCTGCAATGCAAGC
ATCGCCCGATTTAAGCTCTCCGATACGATCAAGAAGGTACTGATTCGTGGAGTCAATCACTGGCAGCACG
GCTACACTACCGCCATCCAGCTGACCCAATATCTGTTTAGCATTAAGTAACTGGATAGGCTCAGGCAGGC
TGTATCCTTTACCCGGAACGGTAAAGACATCAACGCCCCAGTCACGCAGTGTCTGAATGTGTTTATTAAT
AGCCGCCCGGCTCATTCCCAGCGTTTCACCCAACTGCTCGCCAGAGTGAAATTCACCGTTCGCTAACAGG
GCAATCAATTTCAGTGGCACGGTGTTATCCTTCATGGCTCGAGATCCCGGGTGATCAAGTCTTCGTCGAG
TGATTGTAAATAAAATGTAATTTACAGTATAGTATTTTAATTAATATACAAATGATTTGATAATAATTCT
TATTTAACTATAATATATTGTGTTGGGTTGAATTAAAGGTCCGTATACTCCGGAATATTAATAGATCATG
GAGATAATTAAAATGATAACCATCTCGCAAATAAATAAGTATTTTACTGTTTTCGTAACAGTTTTGTAAT
AAAAAAACCTATAAATATTCCGGATTATTCATACCGTCCCACCATCGGGCGCGGATCCCGATGAGCGGCC
TGAACGATATTTTTGAAGCGCAGAAAATTGAATGGCATGAAGGCAGCGCTGGAGGTTCAGGTATGGCGCC
GTCCACGCCGCTCTTGACAGTCCGAGGATCAGAAGGACTGTACATGGTGAATGGACCACCACATTTTACA
GAAAGCACAGTGTTTCCAAGGGAATCTGGGAAGAATTGCAAAGTCTGTATCTTTAGTAAGGATGGGACCT
TGTTTGCCTGGGGCAATGGAGAAAAAGTAAATATTATCAGTGTCACTAACAAGGGACTACTGCACTCCTT
CGACCTCCTGAAGGCAGTTTGCCTTGAATTCTCACCCAAAAATACTGTCCTGGCAACGTGGCAGCCTTAC
ACTACTTCTAAAGATGGCACAGCTGGGATACCCAACCTACAACTTTATGATGTGAAAACTGGGACATGTT
TGAAATCTTTCATCCAGAAAAAAATGCAAAATTGGTGTCCATCCTGGTCAGAAGATGAAACTCTTTGTGC
CCGCAATGTTAACAATGAAGTTCACTTCTTTGAAAACAACAATTTTAACACAATTGCAAATAAATTGCAT
TTGCAAAAAATTAATGACTTTGTATTATCACCTGGACCCCAACCATACAAGGTGGCTGTCTATGTTCCAG
GAAGTAAAGGTGCACCTTCATTTGTTAGATTATATCAGTACCCCAACTTTGCTGGACCTCATGCAGCTTT
AGCTAATAAAAGTTTCTTTAAGGCAGATAAAGTTACAATGCTGTGGAATAAAAAAGCTACTGCTGTGTTG
GTAATAGCTAGCACAGATGTTGACAAGACAGGAGCTTCCTACTATGGAGAACAAACTCTACACTACATTG
CAACAAATGGAGAAAGTGCTGTAGTGCAATTACCAAAAAATGGCCCCATTTATGATGTAGTTTGGAATTC
TAGTTCTACTGAGTTTTGTGCTGTATATGGTTTTATGCCTGCCAAAGCGACAATTTTCAACTTGAAATGT
GATCCTGTATTTGACTTTGGAACTGGTCCTCGTAATGCAGCCTACTATAGCCCTCATGGACATATATTAG
TATTAGCTGGATTTGGAAATCTGAGGGGACAAATGGAAGTGTGGGATGTGAAAAACTACAAACTTATTTC
TAAACCGGTGGCTTCTGATTCTACATATTTTGCTTGGTGCCCGGATGGTGAGCATATTTTAACAGCTACA
TGTGCTCCCAGGTTACGGGTTAATAATGGATACAAAATTTGGCATTATACTGGCTCTATCTTGCACAAGT
ATGATGTGCCATCAAATGCAGAATTATGGCAGGTTTCTTGGCAGCCATTTTTGGATGGAATATTTCCAGC
AAAAACAATAACTGGCGGAAGTGGACATCACCACCATCATCACTGATGAAGCTTGTCGAGAAGTACTAGA
GGATCATAATCAGCCATACCACATTTGTAGAGGTTTTACTTGCTTTAAAAAACCTCCCACACCTCCCCCT
GAACCTGAAACATAAAATGAATGCAATTGTTGTTGTTAACTTGTTTATTGCAGCTTATAATGGTTACAAA
TAAAGCAATAGCATCACAAATTTCACAAATAAAGCATTTTTTTCACTGCATTCTAGTTGTGGTTTGTCCA
AACTCATCAATGTATCTTATCATGTCTGGATCTGATCACTGCTTGAGCCTAGGAGATCCGAACCAGATAA
GTGAAATCTAGTTCCAAACTATTTTGTCATTTTTAATTTTCGTATTAGCTTACGACGCTACACCCAGTTC
CCATCTATTTTGTCACTCTTCCCTAAATAATCCTTAAAAACTCCATTTCCACCCCTCCCAGTTCCCAACT
ATTTTGTCCGCCCACAGCGGGGCATTTTTCTTCCTGTTATGTTTTTAATCAAACATCCTGCCAACTCCAT
GTGACAAACCGTCATCTTCGGCTACTTTTTCTCTGTCACAGAATGAAAATTTTTCTGTCATCTCTTCGTT
ATTAATGTTTGTAATTGACTGAATATCAACGCTTATTTGCAGCCTGAATGGCGAATGG
Features (pLannotate 1.2.2; 18 found; start..end, strand, type, name):
      2..456     +  rep_origin     f1 ori (sequence partly withheld): f1 bacteriophage origin of replication; arrow indicates direction of (+) strand synthesis
    482..586     +  promoter       AmpR promoter: bla
    587..1447    +  CDS            AmpR: β-lactamase; bla; confers resistance to ampicillin, carbenicillin, and related antibiotics
   1618..2206    +  rep_origin     ori: high-copy-number ColE1/pMB1/pBR322/pUC origin of replication
   2392..2443    -  misc_feature   bom (fragment): basis of mobility region from pBR322
   2511..2735    -  mobile_element Tn7R: mini-Tn7 element (right end of the Tn7 transposon) Tn7
   2802..3335    -  CDS            GmR: gentamycin acetyltransferase; aacC1; confers resistance to gentamycin
   3505..3533    -  promoter       Pc promoter: intI1 (promoter lies within the coding sequence); class 1 integron promoter
   3511..3870    -  CDS            YPR2_ECOLX (fragment): Protein predicted: Swiss-Prot protein existence level 4. From Escherichia coli.
   4041..4089    -  polyA_signal   HSV TK poly(A) signal: herpes simplex virus thymidine kinase polyadenylation signal (Cole and Stacy, 1985)
   4163..5125    -  CDS            birA: BIRA_ECOLI - Also known as bioR, dhbB. Experimental evidence at protein level: Swiss-Prot protein existence level 1. Acts both as a biotin--[acetyl-CoA-carboxylase] ligase and a biotin-operon repressor. In the presence of ATP, BirA activates biotin to form the BirA-biotinyl-5'-adenylate (BirA-bio-5'-AMP or holoBirA) complex. HoloBirA can either transfer the biotinyl moiety to the biotin carboxyl carrier protein (BCCP) subunit of acetyl-CoA carboxylase, or bind to the biotin operator site and inhibit transcription of the operon. From Escherichia coli (strain K12).
   5162..5271    -  promoter       p10 promoter: baculovirus promoter for expression in insect cells
   5295..5386    +  promoter       polyhedrin promoter: polh from Autographa californica; promoter for the baculovirus polyhedrin gene
   5503..6783    +  CDS            EIF2A (fragment): EIF2A_HUMAN - Experimental evidence at protein level: Swiss-Prot protein existence level 1. Functions in the early steps of protein synthesis of a small number of specific mRNAs. Acts by directing the binding of methionyl- tRNAi to 40S ribosomal subunits. In contrast to the eIF-2 complex, it binds methionyl-tRNAi to 40S subunits in a codon-dependent manner, whereas the eIF-2 complex binds methionyl-tRNAi to 40S subunits in a GTP-dependent manner. From Homo sapiens (Human).
   6842..6925    +  CDS            large T antigen (fragment): large T antigen from SV40 (simian virus 40)
   6948..7082    +  polyA_signal   SV40 poly(A) signal: SV40 polyadenylation signal
   7111..7276    -  mobile_element Tn7L: mini-Tn7 element (left end of the Tn7 transposon) Tn7
   7439..7455    +  CDS            lacZα (fragment): LacZα fragment of β-galactosidase; lacZ fragment
