[The description below was written by a language model from this plasmid's Addgene catalogue record and pLannotate feature annotations shown in this document.]
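Description:
pFBD-BirA_EIF2A:1-427 is a baculovirus transfer (donor) plasmid for insect-cell expression, built on pFBD-BirA, a modified pFastBac Dual backbone. It is maintained in E. coli as a high-copy plasmid through a ColE1/pUC-type origin and ampicillin resistance (AmpR), and it also carries an f1 origin. The expression payload sits between the Tn7R and Tn7L ends of a mini-Tn7 element together with a gentamicin acetyltransferase gene driven by the Pc integron promoter. In pFastBac-type systems, this arrangement allows the whole cassette to be transposed into a baculovirus shuttle genome, with gentamicin used to select the recombinants.

Within the mini-Tn7 element, two divergent baculovirus late promoters drive separate genes. The polyhedrin promoter directs expression of a wild-type human EIF2A fragment spanning M1 to T427 (1,281 bp, derived from a Mammalian Gene Collection clone and inserted by ligation-independent cloning), terminated by an SV40 poly(A) signal. The fragment carries an N-terminal biotin acceptor peptide and a C-terminal 6xHis tag, each joined through a short glycine/serine linker. In the opposite orientation, the p10 promoter drives E. coli birA, the biotin ligase, followed by an HSV TK poly(A) signal. Co-expression of BirA with the tagged protein in the same infected cell is consistent with in vivo biotinylation of the acceptor peptide, giving a protein that can be purified through its His tag and captured through biotin. The construct is associated with a study evaluating the ligandability of WD40 repeat-containing proteins, which suggests use in producing recombinant EIF2A for binding or screening assays. The record itself states only insect expression as the purpose.
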