Addgene plasmid #210938: pFBD-BirA_EIF2A:1-427
Purpose: Insect expression of human EIF2A fragment M1 to T427. N-terminal biotin acceptor peptide tag and C-terminal 6X His tag.
Depositing lab: Cheryl Arrowsmith. Depositing organization: University of Toronto. Publication: A Target Class Ligandability Evaluation of WD40 Repeat-Containing Proteins. Ackloo S, Li F, Szewczyk M, Seitova A, Loppnau P, Zeng H, Xu J, Ahmad S, Arnautova YA, Baghaie AJ, Beldar S, Bolotokova A, Centrella PA, Chau I, Clark MA, Cuozzo JW, Dehghani-Tafti S, Disch JS, Dong A, Dumas A, Feng JA, Ghiabi P, Gibson E, Gilmer J, Goldman B, Green SR, Guie MA, Guilinger JP, Harms N, Herasymenko O, Houliston S, Hutchinson A, Kearnes S, Keefe AD, Kimani SW, Kramer T, Kutera M, Kwak HA, Lento C, Li Y, Liu J, Loup J, Machado RAC, Mulhern CJ, Perveen S, Righetto GL, Riley P, Shrestha S, Sigel EA, Silva M, Sintchak MD, Slakman BL, Taylor RD, Thompson J, Torng W, Underkoffler C, von Rechenberg M, Walsh RT, Watson I, Wilson DJ, Wolf E, Yadav M, Yazdi AK, Zhang J, Zhang Y, Santhakumar V, Edwards AM, Barsyte-Lovejoy D, Schapira M, Brown PJ, Halabelian L, Arrowsmith CH. J Med Chem. 2025 Jan 23;68(2):1092-1112. doi: 10.1021/acs.jmedchem.4c02010. Epub 2024 Nov 4. PubMed 39495097.
Backbone
  Vector backbone: pFBD-BirA
  Backbone manufacturer: pFastBac Dual Modified
  Vector type: Insect Expression
  Selectable markers: Gentamicin
Growth in bacteria
  Bacterial resistance: Ampicillin, 100 μg/mL
  Growth temperature: 37°C
  Growth strain: DH5alpha
  Copy number: High Copy
Gene/Insert
  Gene/Insert name: EIF2A:M1-T427
  Species: H. sapiens (human)
  Insert size (bp): 1281
  Mutation: wild type
  Entrez Gene: EIF2A (a.k.a. CDA02, EIF-2A, MST089, MSTP004, MSTP089)
  Promoter: Polyhedrin
  Tag / fusion protein: MSGLNDIFEAQKIEWHEGSAGGSG (N terminal on insert); GGSGHHHHHH (C terminal on insert)
  Cloning method: Ligation Independent Cloning
  Sequencing primers: 5′ tattccggattattcataccg; 3′ ctctacaaatgtggtatggc
Resource information
  A portion of this plasmid was derived from a plasmid made by: Mammalian Gene Collection (BC011885)
Terms and licenses: Academic/Nonprofit Terms; Industry Terms: Not Available to Industry
Depositor comments: 5' Cloning Site: Kpn1 (destroyed), 3' Cloning Site: AatII (destroyed).
How to cite: pFBD-BirA_EIF2A:1-427 was a gift from Cheryl Arrowsmith (Addgene plasmid # 210938 ; http://n2t.net/addgene:210938 ; RRID:Addgene_210938)
